Addgene plasmid #189580: pBA1032
Purpose: T4soc deletion HR vector 250bp HR Arms (T4 phage editing)
Depositing lab: Jennifer Doudna. Depositing organization: University of California, Berkeley. Publication: Broad-spectrum CRISPR-Cas13a enables efficient phage genome editing. Adler BA, Hessler T, Cress BF, Lahiri A, Mutalik VK, Barrangou R, Banfield J, Doudna JA. Nat Microbiol. 2022 Dec;7(12):1967-1979. doi: 10.1038/s41564-022-01258-x. Epub 2022 Oct 31. PubMed 36316451.
Backbone
  Vector backbone: BBR1
  Vector type: Unspecified
Growth in bacteria
  Bacterial resistance: Kanamycin, 50 μg/mL
  Growth temperature: 37°C
  Growth strain: DH5alpha
  Copy number: Low Copy
Gene/Insert
  Gene/Insert name: T4soc Deletion Locus 250bp Homology Arms
  Species: Bacteriophage T4
  Mutation: Encodes for a full deletion of T4soc
  GenBank ID: NC000866.4
Terms and licenses: Academic/Nonprofit Terms; Industry Terms: Not Available to Industry
How to cite: pBA1032 was a gift from Jennifer Doudna (Addgene plasmid # 189580 ; http://n2t.net/addgene:189580 ; RRID:Addgene_189580)
