[The description below was written by a language model from this plasmid's Addgene catalogue record and pLannotate feature annotations shown in this document.]
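Description:
pBA1032 is a small bacterial homologous-recombination donor plasmid (about 4.2 kb) built for editing the genome of bacteriophage T4. It sits on a pBBR1-type backbone: the feature table shows the pBBR1 oriV together with the pBBR1 Rep protein coding sequence that this origin needs for replication, a broad-host-range replicon originally from Bordetella bronchiseptica. The record lists the plasmid as low copy. Selection is by kanamycin, through an aph(3')-Ia aminoglycoside phosphotransferase gene (KanR). The vector type is otherwise unspecified in the catalogue entry.

The payload is a T4 "soc deletion locus": phage sequence from either side of the soc gene, with homology arms of roughly 250 bp and soc itself removed entirely. Consistent with this, the annotation detects two T4-derived fragments near the start of the sequence, part of gene 69 (a predicted protein possibly involved in viral DNA replication) and part of y01J (also called mrh.2 or soc.-1). These appear to lie within the flanking arms. No promoter, reporter or tag is annotated in the insert, which fits a passive repair template rather than an expression cassette.

In use, a host cell carrying the plasmid is infected with T4. Recombination between the arms and the incoming phage genome then yields progeny in which soc is cleanly deleted. The associated work concerns Cas13a-based phage genome editing, so such donors are presumably paired with CRISPR-Cas13a counterselection against unedited phage. The record for this plasmid does not itself describe that step, and no Cas13a or guide component is annotated here.
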