Features (pLannotate 1.2.2; 5 found; start..end, strand, type, name):
     91..300     +  CDS            69 (fragment): DNRE_BPT4 - Protein predicted: Swiss-Prot protein existence level 4. May play a role in viral DNA replication. Found associated with a viral DNA origin of replication and with host membranes, may attach this origin to the bacterial envelope to initiate replication. From Enterobacteria phage T4 (Bacteriophage T4).
    472..621     +  CDS            y01J (fragment): Y01J_BPT4 - Also known as mrh.2, soc.-1. Protein predicted: Swiss-Prot protein existence level 4. From Enterobacteria phage T4 (Bacteriophage T4).
    667..1482    -  CDS            KanR: aminoglycoside phosphotransferase; aph(3')-Ia; confers resistance to kanamycin in bacteria or G418 (Geneticin®) in eukaryotes
   2798..3505    +  rep_origin     pBBR1 oriV (fragment): replication origin of the broad-host-range plasmid pBBR1 from Bordetella bronchiseptica; requires the pBBR1 Rep protein for replication
   3506..17      +  CDS            pBBR1 Rep (across the origin): replication protein for the broad-host-range plasmid pBBR1 from Bordetella bronchiseptica
>Addgene plasmid #189580 | pBA1032 | addgene full sequence | sequence record 370612 | Addgene NGS Result
CGCTGCCGCGCCGGTAGCACTTGGGTTGCGCAGCAACCCGTAAGTGCGCTGTTCCAGACTATCCACCTGC
CCGAACCAGAGACTTATCATGGCGGAAATAAAAAGATTTCAGAAGGAACTTCAAGGGCGCAAAGAAAAGC
ACCGCATTGGCATGAACCACTTAAAAGCGAAATACACGAGTTATGGGTTTCTTTAGGTAAACCAGCAACA
GGCCCGGTTGTAAAGGCGCTTAAAGGAAAATATGATGTAACAAGTTCGGCTCTTAAGAATTTAATTTACT
TATTCAGAAAAGAAGATGTATAAATAATCATGTAATTTAAATAAAGGAGAATTACATGGATAAGAGACGG
CTCAACGCCCGTCTCACAGCTAATAACTCAAGGACTCCTTCGGGAGTCCTTTTTTCATTTAAATGGTTTA
CTTTCCAAAATGAGTATGGTATAATAGAATTATCTTATAGAGGAGAGTACTATGTTAAATCGTTGGATTA
AACCAAATGAAGATTTAGATATTATCATTTCACGACATGTAATGAAGAAATATGAACTACAACCATGGTC
TACAGAAGTTGTTGTGCATTCATTTATGATGTACGCAGATGGTTCTGTCGAATTTAATGTAGGAGGACTT
TGGCAGGTGGTGTTACAACCAATTAACCAATTCTGATTAGAAAAACTCATCGAGCATCAAATGAAACTGC
AATTTATTCATATCAGGATTATCAATACCATATTTTTGAAAAAGCCGTTTCTGTAATGAAGGAGAAAACT
CACCGAGGCAGTTCCATAGGATGGCAAGATCCTGGTATCGGTCTGCGATTCCGACTCGTCCAACATCAAT
ACAACCTATTAATTTCCCCTCGTCAAAAATAAGGTTATCAAGTGAGAAATCACCATGAGTGACGACTGAA
TCCGGTGAGAATGGCAAAAGCTTATGCATTTCTTTCCAGACTTGTTCAACAGGCCAGCCATTACGCTCGT
CATCAAAATCACTCGCATCAACCAAACCGTTATTCATTCGTGATTGCGCCTGAGCGAGGCGAAATACGCG
ATCGCTGTTAAAAGGACAATTACAAACAGGAATCGAATGCAACCGGCGCAGGAACACTGCAAGCGCATCA
ACAATATTTTCACCTGAATCAGGATATTCTTCTAATACCTGGAATGCTGTTTTCCCGGGGATCGCAGTGG
TGAGTAACCATGCATCATCAGGAGTACGGATAAAATGCTTGATGGTCGGAAGAGGCATAAATTCCGTCAG
CCAGTTTAGTCTGACCATCTCATCTGTAACATCATTGGCAACGCTACCTTTGCCATGTTTCAGAAACAAC
TCTGGCGCATCGGGCTTCCCATACAATCGATAGATTGTCGCACCTGATTGCCCGACATTATCGCGAGCCC
ATTTATACCCATATAAATCAGCATCCATGTTGGAATTTAATCGCGGCCTGGAGCAAGACGTTTCCCGTTG
AATATGGCTCATAACACCCCTTGTATTACTGTTTATGTAAGCAGACAGTTTTATTGTTCATGATGATATA
TTTTTATCTTGTGCAATGTAACATCAGAGATTTTGAGACACAACGTGGCTTTGTTGAATAAATCGAACTT
TTGCTGAGTTGAAGGATCAGCTTGCGTTTTCCCTTGTCCAGATAGCCCAGTAGCTGACATTTAGCCTAAA
TGACATTTCTCCGGAAAGTGCGCACGGCCACGCTCTTGTTGACGTTGAGCTTGCTTTTGACGTTGAACCT
CGCGTTGCTCGGTTAATAATTTCTCACCAACCGCTTTAATAATGGCCGCCGCTTTCGCTTGCATGTCACG
GTTCAGAGGACCGAGTGCATCTAATACCGGTTTCAAACGTTCGCGTAAATCGCGCGCAGTTTCCTGTGCC
TGGTCTGCTTTCTTACGCATTTCGCGGGCGCCGGCAGCCGCTTGCAGTGCTGGTTCGTAACCTTGACGGA
CTGCCTTAGTTAAGCGATCCGCGACTGCCTCAGGGGTTTCCACACGTTTAGAAATGCCTAATTTCTCCGC
CAGACCTTGTGGAGCGTAAGCACGGGGTTCCACGGCCTGAGGCGAAATCGTAACATGTCCTACAGGCGGG
CGTTCAAGCGCTTCATAAAATGCTTGGATACGAGTATGGCGCGCTTTACTCCCTTCAATCCCACGCTGAA
GGCCCAGGTCCGCAACCGCAGCAGCGAAGGTCGTTTGATCACGTGTCATTTGGGCCTTATTACCAATAAA
TTCTTTAGCACTCAAGCGACCATCTTGGGTCAAGGGGACTACAAAGGCCGTCATATGTGGGGATGTCTCA
TCGCGATGAATCGAAGCTGTTACAATACGGTCAGCGCCATATTTATCGGCTAACCATTTATGGGCTTTCT
CAAAGAATGCTGCTTGTTGCTCCTGTGACGCGCTTTTCCACCACTCGGGCGAAGCGGTCATCACATATTC
TACGGCAAGTACTGCATCTTTACGGCGCTTTTCAGGCAACAGTTCACGCAAACGACCCATGGCCTCGTCC
GTACTACTCGCGGCCCAATGTTCATTTTCCGGAGTACGAGATGCATCCGCATTCGGTGTTTCACGTTCAC
GATACGCATGTTTCAGCGACGCAGCAACATTACCCATCTTGGCGAGTTTCTTACAACGCATAATTGCATA
AGCGGCCATGCCTGCCCCTCCCTTTTGGTGTCCAACCGGCTCGACGGGGGCAGCGCAAGGCGGTGCCTCC
GGCGGGCCACTCAATGCTTGAGTATACTCACTAGACTTTGCTTCGCAAAGTCGTGACCGCCTACGGCGGC
TGCGCCTGCCCACGAGCTTGACCACAGGGATTGCCCACCGGCTACCCAGCCTTCGACCACATACCCACCG
GCTCCAACTGCGCGGCCTGCGGCCTTGCCCCATCAATTTTTTTAATTTTCTCTGGGGAAAAGCCTCCGGC
CTGCGGCCTGCGCGCTTCGCTTGCCGGTTGGACACCAAGTGGAAGGCGGGTCAAGGCTCGCGCAGCGACC
GCGCAGCGGCTTGGCCTTGACGCGCCTGGAACGACCCAAGCCTATGCGAGTGGGGGCAGTCGAAGGGCGA
AGCCCGCCCGCCTGCCCCCCGAGCCTCACGGCGGCGAGTGCGGGGGTTCCAAGGGGGCAGCGCCACCTTG
GGCAAGGCCGAAGGCCGCGCAGTCGATCAACAAGCCCCGGAGGGGCCACTTTTTGCCGGAGGGGGAGCCG
CGCCGAAGGCGTGGGGGAACCCCGCAGGGGTGCCCTTCTTTGGGCACCAAAGAACTAGATATAGGGCGAA
ATGCGAAAGACTTAAAAATCAACAACTTAAAAAAGGGGGGTACGCAACAGCTCATTGCGGCACCCCCCGC
AATAGCTCATTGCGTAGGTTAAAGAAAATCTGTAATTGACTGCCACTTTTACGCAACGCATAATTGTTGT
CGCGCTGCCGAAAAGTTGCAGCTGATTGCGCATGGTGCCGCAACCGTGCGGCACCCCTACCGCATGGAGA
TAAGCATGGCCACGCAGTCCAGAGAAATCGGCATTCAAGCCAAGAACAAGCCCGGTCACTGGGTGCAAAC
GGAACGCAAAGCGCATGAGGCGTGGGCCGGGCTTATTGCGAGGAAACCCACGGCGGCAATGCTGCTGCAT
CACCTCGTGGCGCAGATGGGCCACCAGAACGCCGTGGTGGTCAGCCAAAAGACACTTTCCAAGCTCATCG
GACGTTCTTTGCGGACGGTCCAATACGCAGTCAAGGACTTGGTGGCCGAGCGCTGGATCTCCGTCGTGAA
GCTCAACGGCCCCGGCACCGTGTTGGCCTACGTGGTCAATGACCGCGTGGCGTGGGGCCAGCCCCGCGAC
CAGTTGCGCCTGTCGGTGTTCAGTGCCGCCGTGGTGGTTGATCACGACGACCAGGACGAATCGCTGTTGG
GGCATGGCGACCTGCGCCGCATCCCGACCCTGTATCCGGGCGAGCAGCAACTACCGACCGGCCCCGGCGA
GGAGCCGCCCAGCCAGCCCGGCATTCCGGGCATGGAACCAGACCTGCCAGCCTTGACCGAAACGGAGGAA
TGGGAACGGCGCGGGCAGCAGCGCCTGCCGATGCCCGATGAGCCGTGTTTTCTGGACGATGGCGAGCCGT
TGGAGCCGCCGACACGGGTCA
